>Addgene plasmid #194531 | pRSII42N-TDH3pr | addgene full sequence | sequence record 380544 | Addgene NGS Result
CCTCTGACGCATGCAGCTCCCGGAGACGGTCACAGCTTGTCTGTAAGCGGATGCCGGGAGCAGACAAGCC
CGTCAGGGCGCGTCAGCGGGTGTTGGCGGGTGTCGGGGCTGGCTTAACTATGCGGCATCAGAGCAGATTG
TACTGAGAGTGCACCATACCACCTTAGCTTGCCTCGTCCCCGCCGGGTCACCCGGCCAGCGACATGGAGG
CCCAGAATACCCTCCTTGACAGTCTTGACGTGCGCAGCTCAGGGGCATGATGTGACTGTCGCCCGTACAT
TTAGCCCATACATCCCCATGTATAATCATTTGCATCCATACATTTTGATGGCCGCACGGCGCGAAGCAAA
AATTACGGCTCCTCGCTGCAGACCTGCGAGCAGGGAAACGCTCCCCTCACAGACGCGTTGAATTGTCCCC
ACGCCGCGCCCCTGTAGAGAAATATAAAAGGTTAGGATTTGCCACTGAGGTTCTTCTTTCATATACTTCC
TTTTAAAATCTTGCTAGGATACAGTTCTCACATCACATCCGAACATAAACAACCATGGGTACTACATTAG
ACGACACCGCCTACAGGTATCGTACATCTGTCCCAGGTGATGCAGAAGCTATTGAAGCTCTTGATGGTTC
TTTCACGACGGATACCGTTTTCCGTGTTACAGCTACAGGAGACGGCTTTACATTAAGAGAAGTTCCAGTC
GATCCACCTCTAACCAAAGTGTTTCCTGATGATGAAAGCGATGATGAAAGTGACGATGGTGAAGACGGAG
ACCCGGATAGTAGAACATTTGTGGCCTACGGCGACGACGGAGATTTAGCTGGTTTCGTAGTAGTCTCATA
TTCGGGGTGGAACAGAAGACTTACAGTCGAAGACATTGAAGTTGCTCCTGAACATAGGGGTCACGGTGTG
GGTAGGGCTCTGATGGGACTTGCAACAGAATTTGCACGTGAAAGAGGTGCAGGTCATTTGTGGTTGGAAG
TCACCAACGTAAATGCACCGGCAATCCACGCATACAGAAGAATGGGTTTTACTTTATGTGGCCTTGATAC
AGCCTTGTATGACGGAACTGCTTCAGATGGAGAACAGGCATTATATATGTCAATGCCTTGCCCTTGATAA
TCAGTACTGACAATAAAAAGATTCTTGTTTTCAAGAACTTGTCATTTGTATAGTTTTTTTATATTGTAGT
TGTTCTATTTTAATCAAATGTTAGCGTGATTTATATTTTTTTTCGCCTCGACATCATCTGCCCAGATGCG
AAGTTAAGTGCGCAGAAAGTAATATCATGCGTCAATCGTATGTGAATGCTGGTCGCTATACTGCTGTCGA
TTCGATACTAACGCCGCCATCCAGTGTCTATGCGGTGTGAAATACCGCACAGATGCGTAAGGAGAAAATA
CCGCATCAGGAAATTGTAAGCGTTAATATTTTGTTAAAATTCGCGTTAAATTTTTGTTAAATCAGCTCAT
TTTTTAACCAATAGGCCGAAATCGGCAAAATCCCTTATAAATCGAAAGAATAGACCGAGATAGGGT
[37 nt withheld, positions 1537-1573]
AAAGAACGTGGACTCCAACGTCAAAGG
[49 nt withheld, positions 1601-1649]
T
[91 nt withheld, positions 1651-1741]
G
[124 nt withheld, positions 1743-1866]
CCATTCGCCATTCAGGCTGCGCAACTGTTGGGAAGGGCGATCGGTGCGGGCCTCTTCGCTATTACGCCAG
CTGGCGAAAGGGGGATGTGCTGCAAGGCGATTAAGTTGGGTAACGCCAGGGTTTTCCCAGTCACGACGTT
GTAAAACGACGGCCAGTGAGCGCGCGTAATACGACTCACTATAGGGCGAATTGGGTACCGGCCGCAAATT
AAAGCCTTCGAGCGTCCCAAAACCTTCTCAAGCAAGGTTTTCAGTATAATGTTACATGCGTACACGCGTC
TGTACAGAAAAAAAAGAAAAATTTGAAATATAAATAACGTTCTTAATACTAACATAACTATAAAAAAATA
AATAGGGACCTAGACTTCAGGTTGTCTAACTCCTTCCTTTTCGGTTAGAGCGGATGTGGGGGGGAGGGCG
TGAATGTAAGCGTGACATAACTAATTACATGACTCGAGGTCGACGGTATCGATAAGCTTGATATCGAATT
CCTGCAGCCCGGGGGATCCACTAGTTCTAGATCCGTCGAAACTAAGTTCTTGGTGTTTTAAAACTAAAAA
AAAGACTAACTATAAAAGTAGAATTTAAGAAGTTTAAGAAATAGATTTACAGAATTACAATCAATACCTA
CCGTCTTTATATACTTATTAGTCAAGTAGGGGAATAATTTCAGGGAACTGGTTTCAACCTTTTTTTTCAG
CTTTTTCCAAATCAGAGAGAGCAGAAGGTAATAGAAGGTGTAAGAAAATGAGATAGATACATGCGTGGGT
CAATTGCCTTGTGTCATCATTTACTCCAGGCAGGTTGCATCACTCCATTGAGGTTGTGCCCGTTTTTTGC
CTGTTTGTGCCCCTGTTCTCTGTAGTTGCGCTAAGAGAATGGACCTATGAACTGATGGTTGGTGAAGAAA
ACAATATTTTGGTGCTGGGATTCTTTTTTTTTCTGGATGCCAGCTTAAAAAGCGGGCTCCATTATATTTA
GTGGATGCCAGGAATAAACTGTTCACCCAGACACCTACGATGTTATATATTCTGTGTAACCCGCCCCCTA
TTTTGGGCATGTACGGGTTACAGCAGAATTAAAAGGCTAATTTTTTGACTAAATAAAGTTAGGAAAATCA
CTACTATTAATTATTTACGTATTCTTTGAAATGGCGAGTATTGATAATGATAAACTGAGCTCCAGCTTTT
GTTCCCTTTAGTGAGGGTTAATTGCGCGCTTGGCGTAATCATGGTCATAGCTGTTTCCTGTGTGAAATTG
TTATCCGCTCACAATTCCACACAACATACGAGCCGGAAGCATAAAGTGTAAAGCCTGGGGTGCCTAATGA
GTGAGCTAACTCACATTAATTGCGTTGCGCTCACTGCCCGCTTTCCAGTCGGGAAACCTGTCGTGCCAGC
TGCATTAATGAATCGGCCAACGCGCGGGGAGAGGCGGTTTGCGTATTGGGCGCTCTTCCGCTTCCTCGCT
CACTGACTCGCTGCGCTCGGTCGTTCGGCTGCGGCGAGCGGTATCAGCTCACTCAAAGGCGGTAATACGG
TTATCCACAGAATCAGGGGATAACGCAGGAAAGAACATGTGAGCAAAAGGCCAGCGAAAGGCCAGGAACC
GTAAAAAGGCCGCGTTGCTGGCGTTTTTCCATAGGCTCCGCCCCCCTGACGAGCATCACAAAAATCGACG
CTCAAGTCAGAGGTGGCGAAACCCGACAGGACTATAAAGATACCAGGCGTTTCCCCCTGGAAGCTCCCTC
GTGCGCTCTCCTGTTCCGACCCTGCCGCTTACCGGATACCTGTCCGCCTTTCTCCCTTCGGGAAGCGTGG
CGCTTTCTCATAGCTCACGCTGTAGGTATCTCAGTTCGGTGTAGGTCGTTCGCTCCAAGCTGGGCTGTGT
GCACGAACCCCCCGTTCAGCCCGACCGCTGCGCCTTATCCGGTAACTATCGTCTTGAGTCCAACCCGGTA
AGACACGACTTATCGCCACTGGCAGCAGCCACTGGTAACAGGATTAGCAGAGCGAGGTATGTAGGCGGTG
CTACAGAGTTCTTGAAGTGGTGGCCTAACTACGGCTACACTAGAAGAACAGTATTTGGTATCTGCGCTCT
GCTGAAGCCAGTTACCTTCGGAAAAAGAGTTGGTAGCTCTTGATCCGGCAAACAAACCACCGCTGGTAGC
GGTGGTTTTTTTGTTTGCAAGCAGCAGATTACGCGCAGAAAAAAAGGATCTCAAGAAGATCCTTTGATCT
TTTCTACGGGGTCTGACGCTCAGTGGAACGAAAACTCACGTTAAGGGATTTTGGTCATGAGATTATCAAA
AAGGATCTTCACCTAGATCCTTTTAAATTAAAAATGAAGTTTTAAATCAATCTAAAGTATATATGAGTAA
ACTTGGTCTGACAGTTACCAATGCTTAATCAGTGAGGCACCTATCTCAGCGATCTGTCTATTTCGTTCAT
CCATAGTTGCCTGACTCCCCGTCGTGTAGATAACTACGATACGGGAGGGCTTACCATCTGGCCCCAGTGC
TGCAATGATACCGCGAGACCCACGCTCACCGGCTCCAGATTTATCAGCAATAAACCAGCCAGCCGGAAGG
GCCGAGCGCAGAAGTGGTCCTGCAACTTTATCCGCCTCCATCCAGTCTATTAATTGTTGCCGGGAAGCTA
GAGTAAGTAGTTCGCCAGTTAATAGTTTGCGCAACGTTGTTGCCATTGCTACAGGCATCGTGGTGTCACG
CTCGTCGTTTGGTATGGCTTCATTCAGCTCCGGTTCCCAACGATCAAGGCGAGTTACATGATCCCCCATG
TTGTGCAAAAAAGCGGTTAGCTCCTTCGGTCCTCCGATCGTTGTCAGAAGTAAGTTGGCCGCAGTGTTAT
CACTCATGGTTATGGCAGCACTGCATAATTCTCTTACTGTCATGCCATCCGTAAGATGCTTTTCTGTGAC
TGGTGAGTACTCAACCAAGTCATTCTGAGAATAGTGTATGCGGCGACCGAGTTGCTCTTGCCCGGCGTCA
ATACGGGATAATACCGCGCCACATAGCAGAACTTTAAAAGTGCTCATCATTGGAAAACGTTCTTCGGGGC
GAAAACTCTCAAGGATCTTACCGCTGTTGAGATCCAGTTCGATGTAACCCACTCGTGCACCCAACTGATC
TTCAGCATCTTTTACTTTCACCAGCGTTTCTGGGTGAGCAAAAACAGGAAGGCAAAATGCCGCAAAAAAG
GGAATAAGGGCGACACGGAAATGTTGAATACTCATACTCTTCCTTTTTCAATATTATTGAAGCATTTATC
AGGGTTATTGTCTCATGAGCGGATACATATTTGAATGTATTTAGAAAAATAAACAAATAGGGGTTCCGCG
CACATTTCCCCGAAAAGTGCCACCTGAACGAAGCATCTGTGCTTCATTTTGTAGAACAAAAATGCAACGC
GAGAGCGCTAATTTTTCAAACAAAGAATCTGAGCTGCATTTTTACAGAACAGAAATGCAACGCGAAAGCG
CTATTTTACCAACGAAGAATCTGTGCTTCATTTTTGTAAAACAAAAATGCAACGCGAGAGCGCTAATTTT
TCAAACAAAGAATCTGAGCTGCATTTTTACAGAACAGAAATGCAACGCGAGAGCGCTATTTTACCAACAA
AGAATCTATACTTCTTTTTTGTTCTACAAAAATGCATCCCGAGAGCGCTATTTTTCTAACAAAGCATCTT
AGATTACTTTTTTTCTCCTTTGTGCGCTCTATAATGCAGTCTCTTGATAACTTTTTGCACTGTAGGTCCG
TTAAGGTTAGGAGAAGGCTACTTTGGTGTCTATTTTCTCTTCCATAAAAAAAGCCTGACTCCACTTCCCG
CGTTTACTGATTACTAGCGAAGCTGCGGGTGCATTTTTTCAAGATAAAGGCATCCCCGATTATATTCTAT
ACCGATGTGGATTGCGCATACTTTGTGAACAGAAGGTGATAGCGTTGATGATTCTTCATTGGTCAGAAAA
TTATGAACGGTTTCTTCTATTTTGTCTCTATATACTACGTATAGGAAATGTTTACATTTTCGTATTGTTT
TCGATTCACTCTATGAATAGTTCTTACTACAATTTTTTTGTCTAAAGAGTAATACTAGAGATAAACATAA
AAAATGTAGAGGTCGAGTTTAGATGCAAGTTCAAGGAGCGAAAGGTGGATGGGTAGGTTATATAGGGATA
TAGCACAGAGATATATAGCAAAGAGATACTTTTGAGCAATGTTTGTGGAAGCGGTATTCGCAATATTTTA
GTAGCTCGTTACAGTCCGGTGCGTTTTTGGTTTTTTGAAAGTGCGTCTTCAGAGCGCTTTTGGTTTTCAA
AAGCGCTCTGAAGTTCCTATACTTTCTAGCTAGAGAATAGGAACTTCGGAATAGGAACTTCAAAGCGTTT
CCGAAAACGAGCGCTTCCGAAAATGCAACGCGAGCTGCGCACATGCAGCTCACTGTTCACGTCGCACCTA
TATCTGCGTGTTGCCTGTATATATATATACATGAGAAGAACGGCATAGTGCGTGTTTATGCTTAAATGCG
TACTTATATGCGTCTATTTATGTAGGATGAAAGGTAGTCTAGTACCTCCTGTGATATTATCCCATTCCAT
GCGGGGTATCGTATGCTTCCTTCAGCACTACCCTTTAGCTGTTCTATATGCTGCCACTCCTCAATTGGAT
TAGTCTCATCCTTCAATGCTATCATTTCCTTTGATATTGGATCATACTAAGAAACCATTATTATCATGAC
ATTAACCTATAAAAATAGGCGTATCACGAGGCCCTTTCGTCTCGCGCGTTTCGGTGATGACGGTGAAAA
Features (pLannotate 1.2.2; 21 found; start..end, strand, type, name):
    109..158     +  misc_feature   bom (fragment): basis of mobility region from pBR322
    201..544     +  promoter       TEF promoter: Ashbya gossypii TEF promoter
    539..1114    +  CDS            sta: STA_STRLA - Experimental evidence at protein level: Swiss-Prot protein existence level 1. Involved in resistance to streptothricin, a broad-spectrum antibiotic produced by streptomycetes. Detoxifies streptothricin via acetylation of the beta amino group of the first beta-lysyl moiety of streptothricin. From Streptomyces lavendulae.
   1126..1323    +  terminator     TEF terminator: Ashbya gossypii TEF terminator
   1359..1410    +  misc_feature   bom (fragment): basis of mobility region from pBR322
   1411..1866    -  rep_origin     f1 ori (sequence partly withheld): f1 bacteriophage origin of replication; arrow indicates direction of (+) strand synthesis
   1870..2025    -  CDS            lacZα (fragment): LacZα fragment of β-galactosidase; lacZ fragment
   2033..2051    +  promoter       T7 promoter: promoter for bacteriophage T7 RNA polymerase
   2082..2271    -  terminator     CYC1 terminator: S. cerevisiae CYC1; transcription terminator for CYC1
   2319..2387    -  misc_feature   MCS (fragment): pBluescript multiple cloning site
   2392..3036    -  promoter       GAP promoter: S. cerevisiae TDH3; promoter for glyceraldehyde-3-phosphate dehydrogenase
   3061..3079    -  promoter       T3 promoter: promoter for bacteriophage T3 RNA polymerase
   3124..3140    -  protein_bind   lac operator: The lac repressor binds to the lac operator to inhibit transcription in E. coli. This inhibition can be relieved by adding lactose or isopropyl-β-D-thiogalactopyranoside (IPTG). lac repressor encoded by lacI
   3148..3178    -  promoter       lac promoter: promoter for the E. coli lac operon
   3193..3214    -  protein_bind   CAP binding site: CAP binding activates transcription in the presence of cAMP. E. coli catabolite activator protein
   3227..3319    -  CDS            lacI (fragment): lac repressor; lacI; The lac repressor binds to the lac operator to inhibit transcription in E. coli. This inhibition can be relieved by adding lactose or isopropyl-β-D-thiogalactopyranoside (IPTG).
   3502..4090    -  rep_origin     ori: high-copy-number ColE1/pMB1/pBR322/pUC origin of replication
   4261..5121    -  CDS            AmpR: β-lactamase; bla; confers resistance to ampicillin, carbenicillin, and related antibiotics
   5122..5226    -  promoter       AmpR promoter: bla
   5253..6599    -  rep_origin     2μ ori: yeast 2μ plasmid origin of replication
   6667..7       +  CDS            rop (fragment) (across the origin): Rop protein, which maintains plasmids at low copy number; rop
