[The description below was written by a language model from this plasmid's Addgene catalogue record and pLannotate feature annotations shown in this document.]
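Description:
pRSII42N-TDH3pr is an empty yeast expression backbone of about 6.7 kb, built on the pRSII42N shuttle vector and designed for high-copy, auxotrophy-independent maintenance in yeast. In E. coli it replicates from a high-copy ColE1/pUC-type origin and is selected with ampicillin through the β-lactamase gene (AmpR) and its native promoter. In yeast it is maintained by the 2μ origin, which gives multicopy episomal replication. Yeast selection relies on a dominant drug marker rather than a nutritional gene: a streptothricin acetyltransferase coding sequence from Streptomyces lavendulae, flanked by the Ashbya gossypii TEF promoter and terminator, confers resistance to nourseothricin. Because no auxotrophic mutation is needed in the host, the plasmid can be used in prototrophic, wild or industrial strains, in line with the associated publication's focus on diverse yeasts.

The expression cassette consists of the strong constitutive S. cerevisiae TDH3 (GAP, glyceraldehyde-3-phosphate dehydrogenase) promoter, a pBluescript-derived multiple cloning site fragment, and the CYC1 terminator/3'UTR. No insert is present, so a gene of interest is cloned into the MCS to be transcribed from TDH3 and terminated by CYC1. The cassette sits within the remains of the pBluescript-style polylinker region, so it is flanked by T7 and T3 phage promoters and by lac promoter/operator, CAP site and lacZα fragment sequences. An f1 origin is also annotated, which can permit single-stranded DNA production with helper phage. The short bom, rop and lacI fragments are backbone remnants with no evident function here. The vector is suited to high-level constitutive expression of cloned genes in yeast under nourseothricin selection.
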