Addgene plasmid #194531: pRSII42N-TDH3pr
Purpose: (Empty Backbone) High copy vector backbone with nourseothricin selectivity, contains TDH3(pr)-MCS-CYC1(3'UTR)
Depositing lab: Patrick Gibney. Depositing organization: Cornell University. Publication: Auxotrophy-Independent Plasmid Shuttle Vectors for Applications in Diverse Yeasts. Smith JR, Sislak CD, Fernandez Mendoza P, Carmichael L, Lewis AG, Chen A, Jiang GZ, Gibney PA. Appl Microbiol. 2024; 4(1):453-469. doi: 10.3390/applmicrobiol4010031.
Backbone
  Vector backbone: pRSII42N
  Vector type: Yeast Expression
  Selectable markers: Nourseothricin
Growth in bacteria
  Bacterial resistance: Ampicillin, 100 μg/mL
  Growth temperature: 37°C
  Growth strain: DH5alpha
  Copy number: High Copy
Gene/Insert
  Gene/Insert name: None
Terms and licenses: Academic/Nonprofit Terms; Industry Terms: Not Available to Industry
How to cite: pRSII42N-TDH3pr was a gift from Patrick Gibney (Addgene plasmid # 194531 ; http://n2t.net/addgene:194531 ; RRID:Addgene_194531)
